>Addgene plasmid #141635 | TFORF0525 | addgene full sequence | sequence record 389700 | Addgene NGS Result
TTAATGTAGTCTTATGCAATACTCTTGTAGTCTTGCAACATGGTAACGATGAGTTAGCAACATGCCTTAC
AAGGAGAGAAAAAGCACCGTGCATGCCGATTGGTGGAAGTAAGGTGGTACGATCGTGCCTTATTAGGAAG
GCAACAGACGGGTCTGACATGGATTGGACGAACCACTGAATTGCCGCATTGCAGAGATATTGTATTTAAG
TGCCTAGCTCGATACATAAACGGGTCTCTCTGGTTAGACCAGATCTGAGCCTGGGAGCTCTCTGGCTAAC
TAGGGAACCCACTGCTTAAGCCTCAATAAAGCTTGCCTTGAGTGCTTCAAGTAGTGTGTGCCCGTCTGTT
GTGTGACTCTGGTAACTAGAGATCCCTCAGACCCTTTTAGTCAGTGTGGAAAATCTCTAGCAGTGGCGCC
CGAACAGGGACTTGAAAGCGAAAGGGAAACCAGAGGAGCTCTCTCGACGCAGGACTCGGCTTGCTGAAGC
GCGCACGGCAAGAGGCGAGGGGCGGCGACTGGTGAGTACGCCAAAAATTTTGACTAGCGGAGGCTAGAAG
GAGAGAGATGGGTGCGAGAGCGTCAGTATTAAGCGGGGGAGAATTAGATCGCGATGGGAAAAAATTCGGT
TAAGGCCAGGGGGAAAGAAAAAATATAAATTAAAACATATAGTATGGGCAAGCAGGGAGCTAGAACGATT
CGCAGTTAATCCTGGCCTGTTAGAAACATCAGAAGGCTGTAGACAAATACTGGGACAGCTACAACCATCC
CTTCAGACAGGATCAGAAGAACTTAGATCATTATATAATACAGTAGCAACCCTCTATTGTGTGCATCAAA
GGATAGAGATAAAAGACACCAAGGAAGCTTTAGACAAGATAGAGGAAGAGCAAAACAAAAGTAAGACCAC
CGCACAGCAAGCGGCCGCTGATCTTCAGACCTGGAGGAGGAGATATGAGGGACAATTGGAGAAGTGAATT
ATATAAATATAAAGTAGTAAAAATTGAACCATTAGGAGTAGCACCCACCAAGGCAAAGAGAAGAGTGGTG
CAGAGAGAAAAAAGAGCAGTGGGAATAGGAGCTTTGTTCCTTGGGTTCTTGGGAGCAGCAGGAAGCACTA
TGGGCGCAGCGTCAATGACGCTGACGGTACAGGCCAGACAATTATTGTCTGGTATAGTGCAGCAGCAGAA
CAATTTGCTGAGGGCTATTGAGGCGCAACAGCATCTGTTGCAACTCACAGTCTGGGGCATCAAGCAGCTC
CAGGCAAGAATCCTGGCTGTGGAAAGATACCTAAAGGATCAACAGCTCCTGGGGATTTGGGGTTGCTCTG
GAAAACTCATTTGCACCACTGCTGTGCCTTGGAATGCTAGTTGGAGTAATAAATCTCTGGAACAGATTTG
GAATCACACGACCTGGATGGAGTGGGACAGAGAAATTAACAATTACACAAGCTTAATACACTCCTTAATT
GAAGAATCGCAAAACCAGCAAGAAAAGAATGAACAAGAATTATTGGAATTAGATAAATGGGCAAGTTTGT
GGAATTGGTTTAACATAACAAATTGGCTGTGGTATATAAAATTATTCATAATGATAGTAGGAGGCTTGGT
AGGTTTAAGAATAGTTTTTGCTGTACTTTCTATAGTGAATAGAGTTAGGCAGGGATATTCACCATTATCG
TTTCAGACCCACCTCCCAACCCCGAGGGGACCCATGCATTGCATCTCAATTAGTCAGCAACCAGGTGTGG
AAAGTCCCCAGGCTCCCCAGCAGGCAGAAGTATGCAAAGCATGCGTCTCAATTAGTCAGCAACCATAGTC
CCGCCCCTAACTCCGCCCATCCCGCCCCTAACTCCGCCCAGTTCCGCCCATTCTCCGCCCCATGGCTGAC
TAATTTTTTTTATTTATGCAGAGGCCGAGGCCGCCTCGGCCTCTGAGCTATTCCAGAAGTAGTGAGGAGG
CTTTTTTGGAGGCCTAGGCTTTTGCAAAAAGCTTTCTAGAGGTACCACCGGAGCTTACCATGACCGAGTA
CAAGCCCACGGTGCGCCTCGCCACCCGCGACGACGTCCCCAGGGCCGTACGCACCCTCGCCGCCGCGTTC
GCCGACTACCCCGCCACGCGCCACACCGTCGATCCGGACCGCCACATCGAGCGGGTCACCGAGCTGCAAG
AACTCTTCCTCACGCGCGTCGGGCTCGACATCGGCAAGGTGTGGGTCGCGGACGACGGCGCCGCCGTGGC
GGTCTGGACCACGCCGGAGAGCGTCGAAGCGGGGGCGGTGTTCGCCGAGATCGGCCCGCGCATGGCCGAG
TTGAGCGGTTCCCGGCTGGCCGCGCAGCAACAGATGGAAGGCCTCCTGGCGCCGCACCGGCCCAAGGAGC
CCGCGTGGTTCCTGGCCACCGTCGGCGTCTCGCCCGACCACCAGGGCAAGGGTCTGGGCAGCGCCGTCGT
GCTCCCCGGAGTGGAGGCGGCCGAGCGCGCCGGGGTGCCCGCCTTCCTGGAGACCTCCGCGCCCCGCAAC
CTCCCCTTCTACGAGCGGCTCGGCTTCACCGTCACCGCCGACGTCGAGGTGCCCGAAGGACCGCGCACCT
GGTGCATGACCCGCAAGCCCGGTGCCAGTTAACGAATTCTAGATCTTGAGACAAATGGCAGTATTCATCC
ACAATTTTAAAAGAAAAGGGGGGATTGGGGGGTACAGTGCAGGGGAAAGAATAGTAGACATAATAGCAAC
AGACATACAAACTAAAGAATTACAAAAACAAATTACAAAAATTCAAAATTTTCGGGTTTATTACAGGGAC
AGCAGAGATCCACTTTGGCGCCGGCTCGAGGCCTGCAGGTGCAAAGATGGATAAAGTTTTAAACAGAGAG
GAATCTTTGCAGCTAATGGACCTTCTAGGTCTTGAAAGGAGTGGGAATTGGCTCCGGTGCCCGTCAGTGG
GCAGAGCGCACATCGCCCACAGTCCCCGAGAAGTTGGGGGGAGGGGTCGGCAATTGAACCGGTGCCTAGA
GAAGGTGGCGCGGGGTAAACTGGGAAAGTGATGTCGTGTACTGGCTCCGCCTTTTTCCCGAGGGTGGGGG
AGAACCGTATATAAGTGCAGTAGTCGCCGTGAACGTTCTTTTTCGCAACGGGTTTGCCGCCAGAACACAG
GTAAGTGCCGTGTGTGGTTCCCGCGGGCCTGGCCTCTTTACGGGTTATGGCCCTTGCGTGCCTTGAATTA
CTTCCACCTGGCTGCAGTACGTGATTCTTGATCCCGAGCTTCGGGTTGGAAGTGGGTGGGAGAGTTCGAG
GCCTTGCGCTTAAGGAGCCCCTTCGCCTCGTGCTTGAGTTGAGGCCTGGCCTGGGCGCTGGGGCCGCCGC
GTGCGAATCTGGTGGCACCTTCGCGCCTGTCTCGCTGCTTTCGATAAGTCTCTAGCCATTTAAAATTTTT
GATGACCTGCTGCGACGCTTTTTTTCTGGCAAGATAGTCTTGTAAATGCGGGCCAAGATCTGCACACTGG
TATTTCGGTTTTTGGGGCCGCGGGCGGCGACGGGGCCCGTGCGTCCCAGCGCACATGTTCGGCGAGGCGG
GGCCTGCGAGCGCGGCCACCGAGAATCGGACGGGGGTAGTCTCAAGCTGGCCGGCCTGCTCTGGTGCCTG
GCCTCGCGCCGCCGTGTATCGCCCCGCCCTGGGCGGCAAGGCTGGCCCGGTCGGCACCAGTTGCGTGAGC
GGAAAGATGGCCGCTTCCCGGCCCTGCTGCAGGGAGCTCAAAATGGAGGACGCGGCGCTCGGGAGAGCGG
GCGGGTGAGTCACCCACACAAAGGAAAAGGGCCTTTCCGTCCTCAGCCGTCGCTTCATGTGACTCCACGG
AGTACCGGGCGCCGTCCAGGCACCTCGATTAGTTCTCGAGCTTTTGGAGTACGTCGTCTTTAGGTTGGGG
GGAGGGGTTTTATGCGATGGAGTTTCCCCACACTGAGTGGGTGGAGACTGAAGTTAGGCCAGCTTGGCAC
TTGATGTAATTCTCCTTGGAATTTGCCCTTTTTGAGTTTGGATCTTGGTTCATTCTCAAGCCTCAGACAG
TGGTTCAAAGTTTTTTTCTTCCATTTCAGGTGTCGTGAGGCTAGCACCGCCACCATGAACCAGCTTGGGG
GGCTCTTTGTGAATGGCCGGCCCCTGCCTCTGGATACCCGGCAGCAGATTGTGCGGCTAGCAGTCAGTGG
AATGCGGCCCTGTGACATCTCACGGATCCTTAAGGTATCTAATGGCTGTGTGAGCAAGATCCTAGGGCGT
TACTACCGCACAGGTGTCTTGGAGCCAAAGGGCATTGGGGGAAGCAAGCCACGGCTGGCTACACCCCCTG
TGGTGGCTCGAATTGCCCAGCTGAAGGGTGAGTGTCCAGCCCTCTTTGCCTGGGAAATCCAACGCCAGCT
TTGTGCTGAAGGGCTTTGCACCCAGGACAAGACTCCCAGTGTCTCCTCCATCAACCGAGTCCTGCGGGCA
TTACAGGAGGACCAGGGACTACCGTGCACACGGCTCAGGTCACCAGCTGTTTTGGCTCCAGCTGTCCTCA
CTCCCCATAGTGGCTCTGAGACTCCCCGGGGTACCCACCCAGGGACCGGCCACCGGAATCGGACTATCTT
CTCCCCAAGCCAAGCAGAGGCACTGGAGAAAGAGTTCCAGCGTGGGCAGTATCCTGATTCAGTGGCCCGT
GGAAAGCTGGCTACTGCCACCTCTCTGCCTGAGGACACGGTGAGGGTCTGGTTTTCCAACAGAAGAGCCA
AATGGCGTCGGCAAGAGAAGCTCAAGTGGGAAATGCAGCTGCCAGGTGCTTCCCAGGGGCTGACTGTACC
AAGGGTTGCCCCAGGAATCATCTCTGCACAGCAGTCCCCTGGCAGTGTGCCCACAGCAGCCCTGCCTGCC
CTGGAACCACTGGGTCCCTCCTGCTATCAGCTGTGCTGGGCAACAGCACCAGAAAGGTGTCTGAGTGACA
CCCCACCTAAAGCCTGTCTCAAGCCCTGCTGGGGCCACTTGCCCCCACAGCCGAATTCCCTGGACTCAGG
ACTGCTTTGCCTTCCTTGCCCTTCCTCCCACTGTCACCTGGCCAGTCTTAGTGGCTCTCAGGCCCTGCTC
TGGCCTGGCTGCCCACTACTGTATGGCTTGGAATAGTAATGAACTAGTCCGTAACTTGAAAGTATTTCGA
TTTCTTGGCTTTATATATCTTGTGGAAAGGACGACTACTCTCTGGTTTCCTGAAAGCCACGCGTTAAGTC
GACAATCAACCTCTGGATTACAAAATTTGTGAAAGATTGACTGGTATTCTTAACTATGTTGCTCCTTTTA
CGCTATGTGGATACGCTGCTTTAATGCCTTTGTATCATGCTATTGCTTCCCGTATGGCTTTCATTTTCTC
CTCCTTGTATAAATCCTGGTTGCTGTCTCTTTATGAGGAGTTGTGGCCCGTTGTCAGGCAACGTGGCGTG
GTGTGCACTGTGTTTGCTGACGCAACCCCCACTGGTTGGGGCATTGCCACCACCTGTCAGCTCCTTTCCG
GGACTTTCGCTTTCCCCCTCCCTATTGCCACGGCGGAACTCATCGCCGCCTGCCTTGCCCGCTGCTGGAC
AGGGGCTCGGCTGTTGGGCACTGACAATTCCGTGGTGTTGTCGGGGAAATCATCGTCCTTTCCTTGGCTG
CTCGCCTGTGTTGCCACCTGGATTCTGCGCGGGACGTCCTTCTGCTACGTCCCTTCGGCCCTCAATCCAG
CGGACCTTCCTTCCCGCGGCCTGCTGCCGGCTCTGCGGCCTCTTCCGCGTCTTCGCCTTCGCCCTCAGAC
GAGTCGGATCTCCCTTTGGGCCGCCTCCCCGCGTCGACTTTAAGACCAATGACTTACAAGGCAGCTGTAG
ATCTTAGCCACTTTTTAAAAGAAAAGGGGGGACTGGAAGGGCTAATTCACTCCCAACGAAGACAAGATCT
GCTTTTTGCTTGTACTGGGTCTCTCTGGTTAGACCAGATCTGAGCCTGGGAGCTCTCTGGCTAACTAGGG
AACCCACTGCTTAAGCCTCAATAAAGCTTGCCTTGAGTGCTTCAAGTAGTGTGTGCCCGTCTGTTGTGTG
ACTCTGGTAACTAGAGATCCCTCAGACCCTTTTAGTCAGTGTGGAAAATCTCTAGCAGTACGTATAGTAG
TTCATGTCATCTTATTATTCAGTATTTATAACTTGCAAAGAAATGAATATCAGAGAGTGAGAGGAACTTG
TTTATTGCAGCTTATAATGGTTACAAATAAAGCAATAGCATCACAAATTTCACAAATAAAGCATTTTTTT
CACTGCATTCTAGTTGTGGTTTGTCCAAACTCATCAATGTATCTTATCATGTCTGGCTCTAGCTATCCCG
CCCCTAACTCCGCCCATCCCGCCCCTAACTCCGCCCAGTTCCGCCCATTCTCCGCCCCATGGCTGACTAA
TTTTTTTTATTTATGCAGAGGCCGAGGCCGCCTCGGCCTCTGAGCTATTCCAGAAGTAGTGAGGAGGCTT
TTTTGGAGGCCTAGGGACGTACCCAATTCGCCCTATAGTGAGTCGTATTACGCGCGCTCACTGGCCGTCG
TTTTACAACGTCGTGACTGGGAAAACCCTGGCGTTACCCAACTTAATCGCCTTGCAGCACATCCCCCTTT
CGCCAGCTGGCGTAATAGCGAAGAGGCCCGCACCGATCGCCCTTCCCAACAGTTGCGCAGCCTGAATGGC
GAATGGG
[124 nt withheld, positions 6728-6851]
C
[91 nt withheld, positions 6853-6943]
A
[49 nt withheld, positions 6945-6993]
CCTTTGACGTTGGAGTCCACGTTCTTT
[37 nt withheld, positions 7021-7057]
ACCCTATCTCGGTCTATTCTTTTGATTTATAAGGGATTTTGCCGATTTCGGCCTATTGGTTAAAAAATGA
GCTGATTTAACAAAAATTTAACGCGAATTTTAACAAAATATTAACGCTTACAATTTAGGTGGCACTTTTC
GGGGAAATGTGCGCGGAACCCCTATTTGTTTATTTTTCTAAATACATTCAAATATGTATCCGCTCATGAG
ACAATAACCCTGATAAATGCTTCAATAATATTGAAAAAGGAAGAGTATGAGTATTCAACATTTCCGTGTC
GCCCTTATTCCCTTTTTTGCGGCATTTTGCCTTCCTGTTTTTGCTCACCCAGAAACGCTGGTGAAAGTAA
AAGATGCTGAAGATCAGTTGGGTGCACGAGTGGGTTACATCGAACTGGATCTCAACAGCGGTAAGATCCT
TGAGAGTTTTCGCCCCGAAGAACGTTTTCCAATGATGAGCACTTTTAAAGTTCTGCTATGTGGCGCGGTA
TTATCCCGTATTGACGCCGGGCAAGAGCAACTCGGTCGCCGCATACACTATTCTCAGAATGACTTGGTTG
AGTACTCACCAGTCACAGAAAAGCATCTTACGGATGGCATGACAGTAAGAGAATTATGCAGTGCTGCCAT
AACCATGAGTGATAACACTGCGGCCAACTTACTTCTGACAACGATCGGAGGACCGAAGGAGCTAACCGCT
TTTTTGCACAACATGGGGGATCATGTAACTCGCCTTGATCGTTGGGAACCGGAGCTGAATGAAGCCATAC
CAAACGACGAGCGTGACACCACGATGCCTGTAGCAATGGCAACAACGTTGCGCAAACTATTAACTGGCGA
ACTACTTACTCTAGCTTCCCGGCAACAATTAATAGACTGGATGGAGGCGGATAAAGTTGCAGGACCACTT
CTGCGCTCGGCCCTTCCGGCTGGCTGGTTTATTGCTGATAAATCTGGAGCCGGTGAGCGTGGGTCTCGCG
GTATCATTGCAGCACTGGGGCCAGATGGTAAGCCCTCCCGTATCGTAGTTATCTACACGACGGGGAGTCA
GGCAACTATGGATGAACGAAATAGACAGATCGCTGAGATAGGTGCCTCACTGATTAAGCATTGGTAACTG
TCAGACCAAGTTTACTCATATATACTTTAGATTGATTTAAAACTTCATTTTTAATTTAAAAGGATCTAGG
TGAAGATCCTTTTTGATAATCTCATGACCAAAATCCCTTAACGTGAGTTTTCGTTCCACTGAGCGTCAGA
CCCCGTAGAAAAGATCAAAGGATCTTCTTGAGATCCTTTTTTTCTGCGCGTAATCTGCTGCTTGCAAACA
AAAAAACCACCGCTACCAGCGGTGGTTTGTTTGCCGGATCAAGAGCTACCAACTCTTTTTCCGAAGGTAA
CTGGCTTCAGCAGAGCGCAGATACCAAATACTGTTCTTCTAGTGTAGCCGTAGTTAGGCCACCACTTCAA
GAACTCTGTAGCACCGCCTACATACCTCGCTCTGCTAATCCTGTTACCAGTGGCTGCTGCCAGTGGCGAT
AAGTCGTGTCTTACCGGGTTGGACTCAAGACGATAGTTACCGGATAAGGCGCAGCGGTCGGGCTGAACGG
GGGGTTCGTGCACACAGCCCAGCTTGGAGCGAACGACCTACACCGAACTGAGATACCTACAGCGTGAGCT
ATGAGAAAGCGCCACGCTTCCCGAAGGGAGAAAGGCGGACAGGTATCCGGTAAGCGGCAGGGTCGGAACA
GGAGAGCGCACGAGGGAGCTTCCAGGGGGAAACGCCTGGTATCTTTATAGTCCTGTCGGGTTTCGCCACC
TCTGACTTGAGCGTCGATTTTTGTGATGCTCGTCAGGGGGGCGGAGCCTATGGAAAAACGCCAGCAACGC
GGCCTTTTTACGGTTCCTGGCCTTTTGCTGGCCTTTTGCTCACATGTTCTTTCCTGCGTTATCCCCTGAT
TCTGTGGATAACCGTATTACCGCCTTTGAGTGAGCTGATACCGCTCGCCGCAGCCGAACGACCGAGCGCA
GCGAGTCAGTGAGCGAGGAAGCGGAAGAGCGCCCAATACGCAAACCGCCTCTCCCCGCGCGTTGGCCGAT
TCATTAATGCAGCTGGCACGACAGGTTTCCCGACTGGAAAGCGGGCAGTGAGCGCAACGCAATTAATGTG
AGTTAGCTCACTCATTAGGCACCCCAGGCTTTACACTTTATGCTTCCGGCTCGTATGTTGTGTGGAATTG
TGAGCGGATAACAATTTCACACAGGAAACAGCTATGACCATGATTACGCCAAGCGCGCAATTAACCCTCA
CTAAAGGGAACAAAAGCTGGAGCTGCAAGC
Features (pLannotate 1.2.2; 31 found; start..end, strand, type, name):
      5..231     +  promoter       RSV promoter: Rous sarcoma virus enhancer/promoter
    232..412     +  LTR            5' LTR (truncated): truncated 5' long terminal repeat (LTR) from HIV-1
    459..584     +  misc_feature   HIV-1 Ψ: packaging signal of human immunodeficiency virus type 1
    568..931     +  CDS            HIV-1 gag (fragment): gag protein from human immunodeficiency virus 1; gag
   1077..1310    +  misc_feature   RRE: The Rev response element (RRE) of HIV-1 allows for Rev-dependent mRNA export from the nucleus to the cytoplasm.
   1687..1713    +  CDS            Rev (fragment): human immunodeficiency virus 1 (HIV-1) Rev protein; rev; enhances nuclear export of unspliced and incompletely spliced viral mRNAs
   1720..1743    +  promoter       SV40 promoter (fragment): SV40 early promoter
   1744..1815    +  promoter       SV40 promoter (fragment): SV40 enhancer and early promoter
   1839..1974    +  rep_origin     SV40 ori: SV40 origin of replication
   2020..2616    +  CDS            PuroR (fragment): puromycin N-acetyltransferase; pac from Streptomyces; confers resistance to puromycin
   2665..2782    +  misc_feature   cPPT/CTS: central polypurine tract and central termination sequence of HIV-1
   2847..2913    +  CDS            small t antigen (fragment): SV40 (simian virus 40) small t antigen
   2920..4098    +  promoter       EF-1α promoter: strong constitutive promoter for human elongation factor EF-1α
   4109..5002    +  CDS            PAX4 (fragment): PAX4_HUMAN - Experimental evidence at protein level: Swiss-Prot protein existence level 1. Plays an important role in the differentiation and development of pancreatic islet beta cells. Transcriptional repressor that binds to a common element in the glucagon, insulin and somatostatin promoters. Competes with PAX6 for this same promoter binding site. Isoform 2 appears to be a dominant negative form antagonizing PAX4 transcriptional activity. From Homo sapiens (Human).
   5159..5212    +  promoter       U6 promoter (fragment): RNA polymerase III promoter for human U6 snRNA
   5254..5842    +  misc_feature   WPRE: woodchuck hepatitis virus posttranscriptional regulatory element
   5893..5912    +  misc_feature   cPPT/CTS (fragment): central polypurine tract and central termination sequence of HIV-1
   5914..6147    +  LTR            3' LTR (ΔU3): self-inactivating 3' long terminal repeat (LTR) from HIV-1
   6225..6346    +  polyA_signal   SV40 poly(A) signal: SV40 polyadenylation signal
   6386..6521    +  rep_origin     SV40 ori: SV40 origin of replication
   6542..6560    -  promoter       T7 promoter: promoter for bacteriophage T7 RNA polymerase
   6568..6723    +  CDS            lacZα (fragment): LacZα fragment of β-galactosidase; lacZ fragment
   6728..7156    +  rep_origin     f1 ori (sequence partly withheld): f1 bacteriophage origin of replication; arrow indicates direction of (+) strand synthesis
   7209..7313    +  promoter       AmpR promoter: bla
   7314..8174    +  CDS            AmpR: β-lactamase; bla; confers resistance to ampicillin, carbenicillin, and related antibiotics
   8345..8933    +  rep_origin     ori: high-copy-number ColE1/pMB1/pBR322/pUC origin of replication
   9116..9208    +  CDS            lacI (fragment): lac repressor; lacI; The lac repressor binds to the lac operator to inhibit transcription in E. coli. This inhibition can be relieved by adding lactose or isopropyl-β-D-thiogalactopyranoside (IPTG).
   9221..9242    +  protein_bind   CAP binding site: CAP binding activates transcription in the presence of cAMP. E. coli catabolite activator protein
   9257..9287    +  promoter       lac promoter: promoter for the E. coli lac operon
   9295..9311    +  protein_bind   lac operator: The lac repressor binds to the lac operator to inhibit transcription in E. coli. This inhibition can be relieved by adding lactose or isopropyl-β-D-thiogalactopyranoside (IPTG). lac repressor encoded by lacI
   9356..9374    +  promoter       T3 promoter: promoter for bacteriophage T3 RNA polymerase
