[The description below was written by a language model from this plasmid's Addgene catalogue record and pLannotate feature annotations shown in this document.]
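Description:
TFORF0525 is a lentiviral mammalian expression plasmid built on the pLX_TRC317 backbone and designed to overexpress the human PAX4 transcription factor open reading frame. It belongs to a barcoded transcription factor ORF collection in which each construct carries a unique 24-bp barcode, so that individual factors can be identified when the library is used in pooled screens. The barcode itself is not annotated in the feature table. In bacteria the plasmid is maintained through a high-copy ColE1/pUC-type origin and selected with ampicillin via the bla gene. An f1 origin and remnants of a lacZα/lac promoter cloning region flanked by T7 and T3 promoters also remain in the backbone. The depositor notes a risk of plasmid recombination, as is common with LTR-containing vectors.

The viral portion has a third-generation, self-inactivating layout. An RSV promoter drives a truncated HIV-1 5' LTR, followed by the Ψ packaging signal with a partial gag sequence, the Rev response element for Rev-dependent nuclear export of the genomic RNA, a cPPT/CTS element, and a ΔU3 3' LTR followed by an SV40 polyadenylation signal. Within the provirus, an SV40 early promoter drives puromycin N-acetyltransferase for selecting transduced cells, and the strong constitutive EF-1α promoter drives PAX4. A WPRE downstream enhances transcript expression. The annotation tool matches PAX4 as a fragment shorter than the listed 1,133-bp insert, which may reflect the specific isoform cloned rather than a truncation. PAX4 is a repressor involved in pancreatic islet beta-cell differentiation, and the construct suits directed-differentiation or gain-of-function studies.
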