Addgene plasmid #141635: TFORF0525
Purpose: Lentiviral vector for overexpressing the PAX4 transcription factor ORF with a unique 24-bp barcode. Barcodes facilitate identification of transcription factors in pooled screens.
Depositing lab: Feng Zhang. Depositing organization: Broad Institute. Publication: A transcription factor atlas of directed differentiation. Joung J, Ma S, Tay T, Geiger-Schuller KR, Kirchgatterer PC, Verdine VK, Guo B, Arias-Garcia MA, Allen WE, Singh A, Kuksenko O, Abudayyeh OO, Gootenberg JS, Fu Z, Macrae RK, Buenrostro JD, Regev A, Zhang F. Cell. 2023 Jan 5;186(1):209-229.e26. doi: 10.1016/j.cell.2022.11.026. PubMed 36608654.
Backbone
  Vector backbone: pLX_TRC317
  Backbone manufacturer: Broad Institute Genetic Perturbation Platform
  Backbone size w/o insert (bp): 8264
  Vector type: Mammalian Expression, Lentiviral
  Selectable markers: Puromycin
Growth in bacteria
  Bacterial resistance: Ampicillin, 100 μg/mL
  Growth temperature: 37°C
  Growth strain: NEB Stable
  Copy number: High Copy
Gene/Insert
  Gene/Insert name: PAX4
  Species: H. sapiens (human)
  Insert size (bp): 1133
  Entrez Gene: PAX4 (a.k.a. KPD, MODY9)
  Promoter: EF1a
  Cloning method: Unknown
  Sequencing primers: 5′ GGGTGGAGACTGAAGTTAGGCCAG; 3′ CACATAGCGTAAAAGGAGCAACATAG
Terms and licenses: Academic/Nonprofit Terms; Industry Terms: Not Available to Industry
Depositor comments: NM_006193,ENST00000341640 . The transcription factor ORF portion of this plasmid was synthesized by Genewiz. Please test multiple small colonies in case of plasmid recombination. To make this collection available in a timely manner, a portion of this collection was not fully sequenced by Addgene. If an Addgene verified full plasmid sequence is not available, please contact us prior to placing an order to request the full sequence.
How to cite: TFORF0525 was a gift from Feng Zhang (Addgene plasmid # 141635 ; http://n2t.net/addgene:141635 ; RRID:Addgene_141635)
