>Addgene plasmid #141635 | TFORF0525 | depositor partial sequence | sequence record 277042 | Insert
ACCGCCACCATGAACCAGCTTGGGGGGCTCTTTGTGAATGGCCGGCCCCTGCCTCTGGATACCCGGCAGC
AGATTGTGCGGCTAGCAGTCAGTGGAATGCGGCCCTGTGACATCTCACGGATCCTTAAGGTATCTAATGG
CTGTGTGAGCAAGATCCTAGGGCGTTACTACCGCACAGGTGTCTTGGAGCCAAAGGGCATTGGGGGAAGC
AAGCCACGGCTGGCTACACCCCCTGTGGTGGCTCGAATTGCCCAGCTGAAGGGTGAGTGTCCAGCCCTCT
TTGCCTGGGAAATCCAACGCCAGCTTTGTGCTGAAGGGCTTTGCACCCAGGACAAGACTCCCAGTGTCTC
CTCCATCAACCGAGTCCTGCGGGCATTACAGGAGGACCAGGGACTACCGTGCACACGGCTCAGGTCACCA
GCTGTTTTGGCTCCAGCTGTCCTCACTCCCCATAGTGGCTCTGAGACTCCCCGGGGTACCCACCCAGGGA
CCGGCCACCGGAATCGGACTATCTTCTCCCCAAGCCAAGCAGAGGCACTGGAGAAAGAGTTCCAGCGTGG
GCAGTATCCTGATTCAGTGGCCCGTGGAAAGCTGGCTACTGCCACCTCTCTGCCTGAGGACACGGTGAGG
GTCTGGTTTTCCAACAGAAGAGCCAAATGGCGTCGGCAAGAGAAGCTCAAGTGGGAAATGCAGCTGCCAG
GTGCTTCCCAGGGGCTGACTGTACCAAGGGTTGCCCCAGGAATCATCTCTGCACAGCAGTCCCCTGGCAG
TGTGCCCACAGCAGCCCTGCCTGCCCTGGAACCACTGGGTCCCTCCTGCTATCAGCTGTGCTGGGCAACA
GCACCAGAAAGGTGTCTGAGTGACACCCCACCTAAAGCCTGTCTCAAGCCCTGCTGGGGCCACTTGCCCC
CACAGCCGAATTCCCTGGACTCAGGACTGCTTTGCCTTCCTTGCCCTTCCTCCCACTGTCACCTGGCCAG
TCTTAGTGGCTCTCAGGCCCTGCTCTGGCCTGGCTGCCCACTACTGTATGGCTTGGAATAGTAATGAACT
AGTCCGTAACTTGAAAGTATTTCGATTTCTTGGCTTTATATATCTTGTGGAAAGGACGACTACTCTCTGG
TTTCCTGAAAGCC
