>Addgene plasmid #141635 | TFORF0525 | depositor partial sequence | sequence record 277043 | Barcode
CTACTCTCTGGTTTCCTGAAAGCC
